>Addgene plasmid #136449 | pcDNA3-HCMVgL-FLAG (TB40/E) | depositor full sequence | sequence record 263256 | pcDNA3-HCMVgL-FLAG (TB40/E) sequence 6229 bps
GCTAGCGCCACCATGTGCAGAAGGCCGGATTGCGGTTTTAGCTTTTCCCCAGGACCAGTAGTGCTCCTGT
GGTGCTGTCTGCTCCTTCCAATAGTATCTAGTGTGGCTGTCAGCGTAGCGCCAACTGCCGCTGAGAAGGT
CCCCGCTGAGTGTCCTGAGTTGACCCGGCGCTGCCTTCTCGGCGAAGTCTTCCAGGGAGACAAATATGAG
AGCTGGTTGCGCCCTTTGGTGAATGTAACCGGCAGAAACGGTCCCCTGAGTCAATTGATTCGGTACAGGC
CAGTAACGCCTGAGGCCGCAAATTCTGTGCTTCTGGACGATGCTTTCTTGGACACCCTGGCACTGCTGTA
TAACAACCCGGATCAGCTCCGGGCGCTTCTCACGCTTTTGAGCAGCGACACAGCCCCACGATGGATGACC
GTCATGCGCGGCTACTCCGAATGTGGGGATGGAAGTCCGGCTGTATACACATGTGTGGACGATCTGTGTC
GCGGGTACGATCTTACAAGGCTGTCCTATGGCCGCTCCATATTCACAGAGCACGTTCTCGGCTTCGAGCT
GGTGCCTCCGTCTCTGTTCAATGTCGTCGTAGCGATTCGAAATGAGGCCACACGGACCAACCGCGCAGTT
CGGCTGCCAGTTAGCACCGCGGCTGCTCCTGAGGGGATTACTCTTTTCTATGGTCTTTACAACGCGGTTA
AGGAATTCTGTCTTCGGCACCAACTCGACCCACCCCTCTTGCGCCATCTGGACAAGTACTACGCAGGTTT
GCCTCCTGAGCTGAAACAAACAAGGGTTAACCTGCCAGCGCACAGTCGATACGGGCCACAGGCGGTCGAT
GCAAGGAGCGGGGGATCCGGAGATTATAAAGATGACGATGACAAGTGATAACTCGAGTCTAGAGGGCCCG
TTTAAACCCGCTGATCAGCCTCGACTGTGCCTTCTAGTTGCCAGCCATCTGTTGTTTGCCCCTCCCCCGT
GCCTTCCTTGACCCTGGAAGGTGCCACTCCCACTGTCCTTTCCTAATAAAATGAGGAAATTGCATCGCAT
TGTCTGAGTAGGTGTCATTCTATTCTGGGGGGTGGGGTGGGGCAGGACAGCAAGGGGGAGGATTGGGAAG
ACAATAGCAGGCATGCTGGGGATGCGGTGGGCTCTATGGCTTCTGAGGCGGAAAGAACCAGCTGGGGCTC
TAGGGGGTATCCCC
[124 nt withheld, positions 1205-1328]
C
[91 nt withheld, positions 1330-1420]
A
[49 nt withheld, positions 1422-1470]
CCTTTGACGTTGGAGTCCACGTTCTTT
[37 nt withheld, positions 1498-1534]
ACCCTATCTCGGTCTATTCTTTTGATTTATAAGGGATTTTGCCGATTTCGGCCTATTGGTTAAAAAATGA
GCTGATTTAACAAAAATTTAACGCGAATTAATTCTGTGGAATGTGTGTCAGTTAGGGTGTGGAAAGTCCC
CAGGCTCCCCAGCAGGCAGAAGTATGCAAAGCATGCATCTCAATTAGTCAGCAACCAGGTGTGGAAAGTC
CCCAGGCTCCCCAGCAGGCAGAAGTATGCAAAGCATGCATCTCAATTAGTCAGCAACCATAGTCCCGCCC
CTAACTCCGCCCATCCCGCCCCTAACTCCGCCCAGTTCCGCCCATTCTCCGCCCCATGGCTGACTAATTT
TTTTTATTTATGCAGAGGCCGAGGCCGCCTCTGCCTCTGAGCTATTCCAGAAGTAGTGAGGAGGCTTTTT
TGGAGGCCTAGGCTTTTGCAAAAAGCTCCCGGGAGCTTGTATATCCATTTTCGGATCTGATCAAGAGACA
GGATGAGGATCGTTTCGCATGATTGAACAAGATGGATTGCACGCAGGTTCTCCGGCCGCTTGGGTGGAGA
GGCTATTCGGCTATGACTGGGCACAACAGACAATCGGCTGCTCTGATGCCGCCGTGTTCCGGCTGTCAGC
GCAGGGGCGCCCGGTTCTTTTTGTCAAGACCGACCTGTCCGGTGCCCTGAATGAACTGCAGGACGAGGCA
GCGCGGCTATCGTGGCTGGCCACGACGGGCGTTCCTTGCGCAGCTGTGCTCGACGTTGTCACTGAAGCGG
GAAGGGACTGGCTGCTATTGGGCGAAGTGCCGGGGCAGGATCTCCTGTCATCTCACCTTGCTCCTGCCGA
GAAAGTATCCATCATGGCTGATGCAATGCGGCGGCTGCATACGCTTGATCCGGCTACCTGCCCATTCGAC
CACCAAGCGAAACATCGCATCGAGCGAGCACGTACTCGGATGGAAGCCGGTCTTGTCGATCAGGATGATC
TGGACGAAGAGCATCAGGGGCTCGCGCCAGCCGAACTGTTCGCCAGGCTCAAGGCGCGCATGCCCGACGG
CGAGGATCTCGTCGTGACCCATGGCGATGCCTGCTTGCCGAATATCATGGTGGAAAATGGCCGCTTTTCT
GGATTCATCGACTGTGGCCGGCTGGGTGTGGCGGACCGCTATCAGGACATAGCGTTGGCTACCCGTGATA
TTGCTGAAGAGCTTGGCGGCGAATGGGCTGACCGCTTCCTCGTGCTTTACGGTATCGCCGCTCCCGATTC
GCAGCGCATCGCCTTCTATCGCCTTCTTGACGAGTTCTTCTGAGCGGGACTCTGGGGTTCGAAATGACCG
ACCAAGCGACGCCCAACCTGCCATCACGAGATTTCGATTCCACCGCCGCCTTCTATGAAAGGTTGGGCTT
CGGAATCGTTTTCCGGGACGCCGGCTGGATGATCCTCCAGCGCGGGGATCTCATGCTGGAGTTCTTCGCC
CACCCCAACTTGTTTATTGCAGCTTATAATGGTTACAAATAAAGCAATAGCATCACAAATTTCACAAATA
AAGCATTTTTTTCACTGCATTCTAGTTGTGGTTTGTCCAAACTCATCAATGTATCTTATCATGTCTGTAT
ACCGTCGACCTCTAGCTAGAGCTTGGCGTAATCATGGTCATAGCTGTTTCCTGTGTGAAATTGTTATCCG
CTCACAATTCCACACAACATACGAGCCGGAAGCATAAAGTGTAAAGCCTGGGGTGCCTAATGAGTGAGCT
AACTCACATTAATTGCGTTGCGCTCACTGCCCGCTTTCCAGTCGGGAAACCTGTCGTGCCAGCTGCATTA
ATGAATCGGCCAACGCGCGGGGAGAGGCGGTTTGCGTATTGGGCGCTCTTCCGCTTCCTCGCTCACTGAC
TCGCTGCGCTCGGTCGTTCGGCTGCGGCGAGCGGTATCAGCTCACTCAAAGGCGGTAATACGGTTATCCA
CAGAATCAGGGGATAACGCAGGAAAGAACATGTGAGCAAAAGGCCAGCAAAAGGCCAGGAACCGTAAAAA
GGCCGCGTTGCTGGCGTTTTTCCATAGGCTCCGCCCCCCTGACGAGCATCACAAAAATCGACGCTCAAGT
CAGAGGTGGCGAAACCCGACAGGACTATAAAGATACCAGGCGTTTCCCCCTGGAAGCTCCCTCGTGCGCT
CTCCTGTTCCGACCCTGCCGCTTACCGGATACCTGTCCGCCTTTCTCCCTTCGGGAAGCGTGGCGCTTTC
TCATAGCTCACGCTGTAGGTATCTCAGTTCGGTGTAGGTCGTTCGCTCCAAGCTGGGCTGTGTGCACGAA
CCCCCCGTTCAGCCCGACCGCTGCGCCTTATCCGGTAACTATCGTCTTGAGTCCAACCCGGTAAGACACG
ACTTATCGCCACTGGCAGCAGCCACTGGTAACAGGATTAGCAGAGCGAGGTATGTAGGCGGTGCTACAGA
GTTCTTGAAGTGGTGGCCTAACTACGGCTACACTAGAAGAACAGTATTTGGTATCTGCGCTCTGCTGAAG
CCAGTTACCTTCGGAAAAAGAGTTGGTAGCTCTTGATCCGGCAAACAAACCACCGCTGGTAGCGGTTTTT
TTGTTTGCAAGCAGCAGATTACGCGCAGAAAAAAAGGATCTCAAGAAGATCCTTTGATCTTTTCTACGGG
GTCTGACGCTCAGTGGAACGAAAACTCACGTTAAGGGATTTTGGTCATGAGATTATCAAAAAGGATCTTC
ACCTAGATCCTTTTAAATTAAAAATGAAGTTTTAAATCAATCTAAAGTATATATGAGTAAACTTGGTCTG
ACAGTTACCAATGCTTAATCAGTGAGGCACCTATCTCAGCGATCTGTCTATTTCGTTCATCCATAGTTGC
CTGACTCCCCGTCGTGTAGATAACTACGATACGGGAGGGCTTACCATCTGGCCCCAGTGCTGCAATGATA
CCGCGAGACCCACGCTCACCGGCTCCAGATTTATCAGCAATAAACCAGCCAGCCGGAAGGGCCGAGCGCA
GAAGTGGTCCTGCAACTTTATCCGCCTCCATCCAGTCTATTAATTGTTGCCGGGAAGCTAGAGTAAGTAG
TTCGCCAGTTAATAGTTTGCGCAACGTTGTTGCCATTGCTACAGGCATCGTGGTGTCACGCTCGTCGTTT
GGTATGGCTTCATTCAGCTCCGGTTCCCAACGATCAAGGCGAGTTACATGATCCCCCATGTTGTGCAAAA
AAGCGGTTAGCTCCTTCGGTCCTCCGATCGTTGTCAGAAGTAAGTTGGCCGCAGTGTTATCACTCATGGT
TATGGCAGCACTGCATAATTCTCTTACTGTCATGCCATCCGTAAGATGCTTTTCTGTGACTGGTGAGTAC
TCAACCAAGTCATTCTGAGAATAGTGTATGCGGCGACCGAGTTGCTCTTGCCCGGCGTCAATACGGGATA
ATACCGCGCCACATAGCAGAACTTTAAAAGTGCTCATCATTGGAAAACGTTCTTCGGGGCGAAAACTCTC
AAGGATCTTACCGCTGTTGAGATCCAGTTCGATGTAACCCACTCGTGCACCCAACTGATCTTCAGCATCT
TTTACTTTCACCAGCGTTTCTGGGTGAGCAAAAACAGGAAGGCAAAATGCCGCAAAAAAGGGAATAAGGG
CGACACGGAAATGTTGAATACTCATACTCTTCCTTTTTCAATATTATTGAAGCATTTATCAGGGTTATTG
TCTCATGAGCGGATACATATTTGAATGTATTTAGAAAAATAAACAAATAGGGGTTCCGCGCACATTTCCC
CGAAAAGTGCCACCTGACGTCGACGGATCGGGAGATCTCCCGATCCCCTATGGTGCACTCTCAGTACAAT
CTGCTCTGATGCCGCATAGTTAAGCCAGTATCTGCTCCCTGCTTGTGTGTTGGAGGTCGCTGAGTAGTGC
GCGAGCAAAATTTAAGCTACAACAAGGCAAGGCTTGACCGACAATTGCATGAAGAATCTGCTTAGGGTTA
GGCGTTTTGCGCTGCTTCGCGATGTACGGGCCAGATATACGCGTTGACATTGATTATTGACTAGTTATTA
ATAGTAATCAATTACGGGGTCATTAGTTCATAGCCCATATATGGAGTTCCGCGTTACATAACTTACGGTA
AATGGCCCGCCTGGCTGACCGCCCAACGACCCCCGCCCATTGACGTCAATAATGACGTATGTTCCCATAG
TAACGCCAATAGGGACTTTCCATTGACGTCAATGGGTGGAGTATTTACGGTAAACTGCCCACTTGGCAGT
ACATCAAGTGTATCATATGCCAAGTACGCCCCCTATTGACGTCAATGACGGTAAATGGCCCGCCTGGCAT
TATGCCCAGTACATGACCTTATGGGACTTTCCTACTTGGCAGTACATCTACGTATTAGTCATCGCTATTA
CCATGGTGATGCGGTTTTGGCAGTACATCAATGGGCGTGGATAGCGGTTTGACTCACGGGGATTTCCAAG
TCTCCACCCCATTGACGTCAATGGGAGTTTGTTTTGGCACCAAAATCAACGGGACTTTCCAAAATGTCGT
AACAACTCCGCCCCATTGACGCAAATGGGCGGTAGGCGTGTACGGTGGGAGGTCTATATAAGCAGAGCTC
TCTGGCTAACTAGAGAACCCACTGCTTACTGGCTTATCGAAATTAATACGACTCACTATAGGGAGACCCA
AGCTG
Features (pLannotate 1.2.2; 20 found; start..end, strand, type, name):
     13..846     +  CDS            gL: GL_HCMVA - Also known as UL115. Experimental evidence at protein level: Swiss-Prot protein existence level 1. The heterodimer glycoprotein H-glycoprotein L is required for the fusion of viral and plasma membranes leading to virus entry into the host cell. Acts as a functional inhibitor of gH and maintains gH in an inhibited form. Upon binding to host integrins, gL dissociates from gH leading to activation of the viral fusion glycoproteins gB and gH (By similarity). In human cytomegalovirus, forms two distincts complexes to mediate viral entry, a trimer and a pentamer at the surface of the viri
    935..1159    +  polyA_signal   bGH poly(A) signal: bovine growth hormone polyadenylation signal
   1163..1184    +  promoter       SV40 promoter (fragment): SV40 enhancer and early promoter
   1205..1633    +  rep_origin     f1 ori (sequence partly withheld): f1 bacteriophage origin of replication; arrow indicates direction of (+) strand synthesis
   1647..1976    +  promoter       SV40 promoter: SV40 enhancer and early promoter
   2043..2834    +  CDS            neo: KKA2_KLEPN - Also known as kan, nptII. Experimental evidence at protein level: Swiss-Prot protein existence level 1. Resistance to kanamycin, neomycin, paromomycin, ribostamycin, butirosin and gentamicin B. From Klebsiella pneumoniae.
   2858..3016    +  CDS            ble (fragment): BLE_KLEPN - Experimental evidence at protein level: Swiss-Prot protein existence level 1. Binding protein with a strong affinity to the bleomycin family of antibiotics. Binds to CL990; an antimitotic-antibiotic compound. From Klebsiella pneumoniae.
   3011..3132    +  polyA_signal   SV40 poly(A) signal: SV40 polyadenylation signal
   3205..3221    -  protein_bind   lac operator: The lac repressor binds to the lac operator to inhibit transcription in E. coli. This inhibition can be relieved by adding lactose or isopropyl-β-D-thiogalactopyranoside (IPTG). lac repressor encoded by lacI
   3229..3259    -  promoter       lac promoter: promoter for the E. coli lac operon
   3274..3295    -  protein_bind   CAP binding site: CAP binding activates transcription in the presence of cAMP. E. coli catabolite activator protein
   3308..3400    -  CDS            lacI (fragment): lac repressor; lacI; The lac repressor binds to the lac operator to inhibit transcription in E. coli. This inhibition can be relieved by adding lactose or isopropyl-β-D-thiogalactopyranoside (IPTG).
   3583..4168    -  rep_origin     ori: high-copy-number ColE1/pMB1/pBR322/pUC origin of replication
   4339..5199    -  CDS            AmpR: β-lactamase; bla; confers resistance to ampicillin, carbenicillin, and related antibiotics
   5200..5304    -  promoter       AmpR promoter: bla
   5363..5415    -  misc_feature   bom (fragment): basis of mobility region from pBR322
   5570..5949    +  enhancer       CMV enhancer: human cytomegalovirus immediate early enhancer
   5950..6153    +  promoter       CMV promoter: human cytomegalovirus (CMV) immediate early promoter
   6149..6182    +  LTR            5' LTR (truncated) (fragment): truncated 5' long terminal repeat (LTR) from HIV-1
   6198..6216    +  promoter       T7 promoter: promoter for bacteriophage T7 RNA polymerase
