>Addgene plasmid #136449 | pcDNA3-HCMVgL-FLAG (TB40/E) | addgene full sequence | sequence record 271692 | Addgene NGS Result
GACATTGATTATTGACTAGTTATTAATAGTAATCAATTACGGGGTCATTAGTTCATAGCCCATATATGGA
GTTCCGCGTTACATAACTTACGGTAAATGGCCCGCCTGGCTGACCGCCCAACGACCCCCGCCCATTGACG
TCAATAATGACGTATGTTCCCATAGTAACGCCAATAGGGACTTTCCATTGACGTCAATGGGTGGAGTATT
TACGGTAAACTGCCCACTTGGCAGTACATCAAGTGTATCATATGCCAAGTACGCCCCCTATTGACGTCAA
TGACGGTAAATGGCCCGCCTGGCATTATGCCCAGTACATGACCTTATGGGACTTTCCTACTTGGCAGTAC
ATCTACGTATTAGTCATCGCTATTACCATGGTGATGCGGTTTTGGCAGTACATCAATGGGCGTGGATAGC
GGTTTGACTCACGGGGATTTCCAAGTCTCCACCCCATTGACGTCAATGGGAGTTTGTTTTGGCACCAAAA
TCAACGGGACTTTCCAAAATGTCGTAACAACTCCGCCCCATTGACGCAAATGGGCGGTAGGCGTGTACGG
TGGGAGGTCTATATAAGCAGAGCTCTCTGGCTAACTAGAGAACCCACTGCTTACTGGCTTATCGAAATTA
ATACGACTCACTATAGGGAGACCCAAGCTGGCTAGCGCCACCATGTGCAGAAGGCCGGATTGCGGTTTTA
GCTTTTCCCCAGGACCAGTAGTGCTCCTGTGGTGCTGTCTGCTCCTTCCAATAGTATCTAGTGTGGCTGT
CAGCGTAGCGCCAACTGCCGCTGAGAAGGTCCCCGCTGAGTGTCCTGAGTTGACCCGGCGCTGCCTTCTC
GGCGAAGTCTTCCAGGGAGACAAATATGAGAGCTGGTTGCGCCCTTTGGTGAATGTAACCGGCAGAAACG
GTCCCCTGAGTCAATTGATTCGGTACAGGCCAGTAACGCCTGAGGCCGCAAATTCTGTGCTTCTGGACGA
TGCTTTCTTGGACACCCTGGCACTGCTGTATAACAACCCGGATCAGCTCCGGGCGCTTCTCACGCTTTTG
AGCAGCGACACAGCCCCACGATGGATGACCGTCATGCGCGGCTACTCCGAATGTGGGGATGGAAGTCCGG
CTGTATACACATGTGTGGACGATCTGTGTCGCGGGTACGATCTTACAAGGCTGTCCTATGGCCGCTCCAT
ATTCACAGAGCACGTTCTCGGCTTCGAGCTGGTGCCTCCGTCTCTGTTCAATGTCGTCGTAGCGATTCGA
AATGAGGCCACACGGACCAACCGCGCAGTTCGGCTGCCAGTTAGCACCGCGGCTGCTCCTGAGGGGATTA
CTCTTTTCTATGGTCTTTACAACGCGGTTAAGGAATTCTGTCTTCGGCACCAACTCGACCCACCCCTCTT
GCGCCATCTGGACAAGTACTACGCAGGTTTGCCTCCTGAGCTGAAACAAACAAGGGTTAACCTGCCAGCG
CACAGTCGATACGGGCCACAGGCGGTCGATGCAAGGAGCGGGGGATCCGGAGATTATAAAGATGACGATG
ACAAGTGATAACTCGAGTCTAGAGGGCCCGTTTAAACCCGCTGATCAGCCTCGACTGTGCCTTCTAGTTG
CCAGCCATCTGTTGTTTGCCCCTCCCCCGTGCCTTCCTTGACCCTGGAAGGTGCCACTCCCACTGTCCTT
TCCTAATAAAATGAGGAAATTGCATCGCATTGTCTGAGTAGGTGTCATTCTATTCTGGGGGGTGGGGTGG
GGCAGGACAGCAAGGGGGAGGATTGGGAAGACAATAGCAGGCATGCTGGGGATGCGGTGGGCTCTATGGC
TTCTGAGGCGGAAAGAACCAGCTGGGGCTCTAGGGGGTATCCCC
[124 nt withheld, positions 1865-1988]
C
[91 nt withheld, positions 1990-2080]
A
[49 nt withheld, positions 2082-2130]
CCTTTGACGTTGGAGTCCACGTTCTTT
[37 nt withheld, positions 2158-2194]
ACCCTATCTCGGTCTATTCTTTTGATTTATAAGGGATTTTGCCGATTTCGGCCTATTGGTTAAAAAATGA
GCTGATTTAACAAAAATTTAACGCGAATTAATTCTGTGGAATGTGTGTCAGTTAGGGTGTGGAAAGTCCC
CAGGCTCCCCAGCAGGCAGAAGTATGCAAAGCATGCATCTCAATTAGTCAGCAACCAGGTGTGGAAAGTC
CCCAGGCTCCCCAGCAGGCAGAAGTATGCAAAGCATGCATCTCAATTAGTCAGCAACCATAGTCCCGCCC
CTAACTCCGCCCATCCCGCCCCTAACTCCGCCCAGTTCCGCCCATTCTCCGCCCCATGGCTGACTAATTT
TTTTTATTTATGCAGAGGCCGAGGCCGCCTCTGCCTCTGAGCTATTCCAGAAGTAGTGAGGAGGCTTTTT
TGGAGGCCTAGGCTTTTGCAAAAAGCTCCCGGGAGCTTGTATATCCATTTTCGGATCTGATCAAGAGACA
GGATGAGGATCGTTTCGCATGATTGAACAAGATGGATTGCACGCAGGTTCTCCGGCCGCTTGGGTGGAGA
GGCTATTCGGCTATGACTGGGCACAACAGACAATCGGCTGCTCTGATGCCGCCGTGTTCCGGCTGTCAGC
GCAGGGGCGCCCGGTTCTTTTTGTCAAGACCGACCTGTCCGGTGCCCTGAATGAACTGCAGGACGAGGCA
GCGCGGCTATCGTGGCTGGCCACGACGGGCGTTCCTTGCGCAGCTGTGCTCGACGTTGTCACTGAAGCGG
GAAGGGACTGGCTGCTATTGGGCGAAGTGCCGGGGCAGGATCTCCTGTCATCTCACCTTGCTCCTGCCGA
GAAAGTATCCATCATGGCTGATGCAATGCGGCGGCTGCATACGCTTGATCCGGCTACCTGCCCATTCGAC
CACCAAGCGAAACATCGCATCGAGCGAGCACGTACTCGGATGGAAGCCGGTCTTGTCGATCAGGATGATC
TGGACGAAGAGCATCAGGGGCTCGCGCCAGCCGAACTGTTCGCCAGGCTCAAGGCGCGCATGCCCGACGG
CGAGGATCTCGTCGTGACCCATGGCGATGCCTGCTTGCCGAATATCATGGTGGAAAATGGCCGCTTTTCT
GGATTCATCGACTGTGGCCGGCTGGGTGTGGCGGACCGCTATCAGGACATAGCGTTGGCTACCCGTGATA
TTGCTGAAGAGCTTGGCGGCGAATGGGCTGACCGCTTCCTCGTGCTTTACGGTATCGCCGCTCCCGATTC
GCAGCGCATCGCCTTCTATCGCCTTCTTGACGAGTTCTTCTGAGCGGGACTCTGGGGTTCGAAATGACCG
ACCAAGCGACGCCCAACCTGCCATCACGAGATTTCGATTCCACCGCCGCCTTCTATGAAAGGTTGGGCTT
CGGAATCGTTTTCCGGGACGCCGGCTGGATGATCCTCCAGCGCGGGGATCTCATGCTGGAGTTCTTCGCC
CACCCCAACTTGTTTATTGCAGCTTATAATGGTTACAAATAAAGCAATAGCATCACAAATTTCACAAATA
AAGCATTTTTTTCACTGCATTCTAGTTGTGGTTTGTCCAAACTCATCAATGTATCTTATCATGTCTGTAT
ACCGTCGACCTCTAGCTAGAGCTTGGCGTAATCATGGTCATAGCTGTTTCCTGTGTGAAATTGTTATCCG
CTCACAATTCCACACAACATACGAGCCGGAAGCATAAAGTGTAAAGCCTGGGGTGCCTAATGAGTGAGCT
AACTCACATTAATTGCGTTGCGCTCACTGCCCGCTTTCCAGTCGGGAAACCTGTCGTGCCAGCTGCATTA
ATGAATCGGCCAACGCGCGGGGAGAGGCGGTTTGCGTATTGGGCGCTCTTCCGCTTCCTCGCTCACTGAC
TCGCTGCGCTCGGTCGTTCGGCTGCGGCGAGCGGTATCAGCTCACTCAAAGGCGGTAATACGGTTATCCA
CAGAATCAGGGGATAACGCAGGAAAGAACATGTGAGCAAAAGGCCAGCAAAAGGCCAGGAACCGTAAAAA
GGCCGCGTTGCTGGCGTTTTTCCATAGGCTCCGCCCCCCTGACGAGCATCACAAAAATCGACGCTCAAGT
CAGAGGTGGCGAAACCCGACAGGACTATAAAGATACCAGGCGTTTCCCCCTGGAAGCTCCCTCGTGCGCT
CTCCTGTTCCGACCCTGCCGCTTACCGGATACCTGTCCGCCTTTCTCCCTTCGGGAAGCGTGGCGCTTTC
TCATAGCTCACGCTGTAGGTATCTCAGTTCGGTGTAGGTCGTTCGCTCCAAGCTGGGCTGTGTGCACGAA
CCCCCCGTTCAGCCCGACCGCTGCGCCTTATCCGGTAACTATCGTCTTGAGTCCAACCCGGTAAGACACG
ACTTATCGCCACTGGCAGCAGCCACTGGTAACAGGATTAGCAGAGCGAGGTATGTAGGCGGTGCTACAGA
GTTCTTGAAGTGGTGGCCTAACTACGGCTACACTAGAAGAACAGTATTTGGTATCTGCGCTCTGCTGAAG
CCAGTTACCTTCGGAAAAAGAGTTGGTAGCTCTTGATCCGGCAAACAAACCACCGCTGGTAGCGGTGGTT
TTTTTGTTTGCAAGCAGCAGATTACGCGCAGAAAAAAAGGATCTCAAGAAGATCCTTTGATCTTTTCTAC
GGGGTCTGACGCTCAGTGGAACGAAAACTCACGTTAAGGGATTTTGGTCATGAGATTATCAAAAAGGATC
TTCACCTAGATCCTTTTAAATTAAAAATGAAGTTTTAAATCAATCTAAAGTATATATGAGTAAACTTGGT
CTGACAGTTACCAATGCTTAATCAGTGAGGCACCTATCTCAGCGATCTGTCTATTTCGTTCATCCATAGT
TGCCTGACTCCCCGTCGTGTAGATAACTACGATACGGGAGGGCTTACCATCTGGCCCCAGTGCTGCAATG
ATACCGCGAGACCCACGCTCACCGGCTCCAGATTTATCAGCAATAAACCAGCCAGCCGGAAGGGCCGAGC
GCAGAAGTGGTCCTGCAACTTTATCCGCCTCCATCCAGTCTATTAATTGTTGCCGGGAAGCTAGAGTAAG
TAGTTCGCCAGTTAATAGTTTGCGCAACGTTGTTGCCATTGCTACAGGCATCGTGGTGTCACGCTCGTCG
TTTGGTATGGCTTCATTCAGCTCCGGTTCCCAACGATCAAGGCGAGTTACATGATCCCCCATGTTGTGCA
AAAAAGCGGTTAGCTCCTTCGGTCCTCCGATCGTTGTCAGAAGTAAGTTGGCCGCAGTGTTATCACTCAT
GGTTATGGCAGCACTGCATAATTCTCTTACTGTCATGCCATCCGTAAGATGCTTTTCTGTGACTGGTGAG
TACTCAACCAAGTCATTCTGAGAATAGTGTATGCGGCGACCGAGTTGCTCTTGCCCGGCGTCAATACGGG
ATAATACCGCGCCACATAGCAGAACTTTAAAAGTGCTCATCATTGGAAAACGTTCTTCGGGGCGAAAACT
CTCAAGGATCTTACCGCTGTTGAGATCCAGTTCGATGTAACCCACTCGTGCACCCAACTGATCTTCAGCA
TCTTTTACTTTCACCAGCGTTTCTGGGTGAGCAAAAACAGGAAGGCAAAATGCCGCAAAAAAGGGAATAA
GGGCGACACGGAAATGTTGAATACTCATACTCTTCCTTTTTCAATATTATTGAAGCATTTATCAGGGTTA
TTGTCTCATGAGCGGATACATATTTGAATGTATTTAGAAAAATAAACAAATAGGGGTTCCGCGCACATTT
CCCCGAAAAGTGCCACCTGACGTCGACGGATCGGGAGATCTCCCGATCCCCTATGGTGCACTCTCAGTAC
AATCTGCTCTGATGCCGCATAGTTAAGCCAGTATCTGCTCCCTGCTTGTGTGTTGGAGGTCGCTGAGTAG
TGCGCGAGCAAAATTTAAGCTACAACAAGGCAAGGCTTGACCGACAATTGCATGAAGAATCTGCTTAGGG
TTAGGCGTTTTGCGCTGCTTCGCGATGTACGGGCCAGATATACGCGTT
Features (pLannotate 1.2.2; 20 found; start..end, strand, type, name):
      1..380     +  enhancer       CMV enhancer: human cytomegalovirus immediate early enhancer
    381..584     +  promoter       CMV promoter: human cytomegalovirus (CMV) immediate early promoter
    580..613     +  LTR            5' LTR (truncated) (fragment): truncated 5' long terminal repeat (LTR) from HIV-1
    629..647     +  promoter       T7 promoter: promoter for bacteriophage T7 RNA polymerase
    673..1506    +  CDS            gL: GL_HCMVA - Also known as UL115. Experimental evidence at protein level: Swiss-Prot protein existence level 1. The heterodimer glycoprotein H-glycoprotein L is required for the fusion of viral and plasma membranes leading to virus entry into the host cell. Acts as a functional inhibitor of gH and maintains gH in an inhibited form. Upon binding to host integrins, gL dissociates from gH leading to activation of the viral fusion glycoproteins gB and gH (By similarity). In human cytomegalovirus, forms two distincts complexes to mediate viral entry, a trimer and a pentamer at the surface of the viri
   1595..1819    +  polyA_signal   bGH poly(A) signal: bovine growth hormone polyadenylation signal
   1823..1844    +  promoter       SV40 promoter (fragment): SV40 enhancer and early promoter
   1865..2293    +  rep_origin     f1 ori (sequence partly withheld): f1 bacteriophage origin of replication; arrow indicates direction of (+) strand synthesis
   2307..2636    +  promoter       SV40 promoter: SV40 enhancer and early promoter
   2703..3494    +  CDS            neo: KKA2_KLEPN - Also known as kan, nptII. Experimental evidence at protein level: Swiss-Prot protein existence level 1. Resistance to kanamycin, neomycin, paromomycin, ribostamycin, butirosin and gentamicin B. From Klebsiella pneumoniae.
   3518..3676    +  CDS            ble (fragment): BLE_KLEPN - Experimental evidence at protein level: Swiss-Prot protein existence level 1. Binding protein with a strong affinity to the bleomycin family of antibiotics. Binds to CL990; an antimitotic-antibiotic compound. From Klebsiella pneumoniae.
   3671..3792    +  polyA_signal   SV40 poly(A) signal: SV40 polyadenylation signal
   3865..3881    -  protein_bind   lac operator: The lac repressor binds to the lac operator to inhibit transcription in E. coli. This inhibition can be relieved by adding lactose or isopropyl-β-D-thiogalactopyranoside (IPTG). lac repressor encoded by lacI
   3889..3919    -  promoter       lac promoter: promoter for the E. coli lac operon
   3934..3955    -  protein_bind   CAP binding site: CAP binding activates transcription in the presence of cAMP. E. coli catabolite activator protein
   3968..4060    -  CDS            lacI (fragment): lac repressor; lacI; The lac repressor binds to the lac operator to inhibit transcription in E. coli. This inhibition can be relieved by adding lactose or isopropyl-β-D-thiogalactopyranoside (IPTG).
   4243..4831    -  rep_origin     ori: high-copy-number ColE1/pMB1/pBR322/pUC origin of replication
   5002..5862    -  CDS            AmpR: β-lactamase; bla; confers resistance to ampicillin, carbenicillin, and related antibiotics
   5863..5967    -  promoter       AmpR promoter: bla
   6026..6078    -  misc_feature   bom (fragment): basis of mobility region from pBR322
