[The description below was written by a language model from this plasmid's Addgene catalogue record and pLannotate feature annotations shown in this document.]
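Description:
pcDNA3-HCMVgL-FLAG (TB40/E) is a mammalian expression plasmid built on the Invitrogen pcDNA3.1(+) backbone, about 6.2 kb in total, that encodes glycoprotein L (gL, UL115) of human cytomegalovirus strain TB40/E. In bacteria it is maintained as a high-copy plasmid through a ColE1/pUC-type origin and selected with ampicillin via the β-lactamase gene; an f1 origin is also present. For mammalian cells, an SV40 early promoter drives the neomycin phosphotransferase gene followed by an SV40 polyadenylation signal, allowing G418 selection of stable transfectants.

The roughly 0.9 kb insert, cloned between NheI and XhoI sites, is a gL coding sequence codon-optimized for human cells and fused at its C terminus to a short SGGSG linker and a FLAG epitope. The linker and tag are recorded in the catalogue fields but not called out separately in the feature tables. Transcription is driven by the CMV immediate early enhancer and promoter and terminated by the bovine growth hormone polyadenylation signal. A T7 promoter sits just upstream of the insert, which could permit in vitro transcription. The two annotated sequence records (depositor and repository sequencing) differ by only three nucleotides in length and show the same feature set in a different circular orientation. Small annotated fragments such as an HIV-1 LTR piece, ble and lacI appear to be short backbone matches rather than functional elements.

gL pairs with glycoprotein H and participates in the trimer and pentamer complexes that mediate HCMV entry. The plasmid therefore suits transient or stable expression of tagged gL, likely alongside partner glycoproteins, with FLAG-based detection or purification. The associated publication concerns engineered receptors for HCMV.
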