Addgene plasmid #136449: pcDNA3-HCMVgL-FLAG (TB40/E)
Purpose: Mammalian expression plasmid for HCMV glycoprotein L (TB40/E strain) with FLAG tag
Depositing lab: Erik Procko. Depositing organization: University of Illinois at Urbana-Champaign. Publication: Engineered receptors for human cytomegalovirus that are orthogonal to normal human biology. Park J, Gill KS, Aghajani AA, Heredia JD, Choi H, Oberstein A, Procko E. PLoS Pathog. 2020 Jun 19;16(6):e1008647. doi: 10.1371/journal.ppat.1008647. eCollection 2020 Jun. PubMed 32559251.
Backbone
  Vector backbone: pcDNA3.1(+)
  Backbone manufacturer: Invitrogen
  Backbone size w/o insert (bp): 5332
  Total vector size (bp): 6229
  Vector type: Mammalian Expression
  Selectable markers: Neomycin (select with G418)
Growth in bacteria
  Bacterial resistance: Ampicillin, 100 μg/mL
  Growth temperature: 37°C
  Growth strain: DH5alpha
  Copy number: High Copy
Gene/Insert
  Gene/Insert name: glycoprotein L (alt names: gL; UL115)
  Species: Human betaherpesvirus 5
  Insert size (bp): 897
  Mutation: Codon-optimized for human cell expression.
  GenBank ID: ABV71629.1
  Entrez Gene: UL115 (a.k.a. HHV5wtgp101)
  Promoter: CMV
  Tag / fusion protein: Short SGGSG linker and FLAG tag (C terminal on insert)
  Cloning method: Restriction Enzyme; 5′ cloning site NheI (not destroyed); 3′ cloning site XhoI (not destroyed)
  Sequencing primers: 5′ CMV-fwd; 3′ BGH-rev
Terms and licenses: Academic/Nonprofit Terms; Industry Terms: Not Available to Industry
How to cite: pcDNA3-HCMVgL-FLAG (TB40/E) was a gift from Erik Procko (Addgene plasmid # 136449 ; http://n2t.net/addgene:136449 ; RRID:Addgene_136449)
